Addgene plasmid #16495: SBE4-Luc
Purpose: Luciferase reporter containing four copies of the Smad binding site
Depositing lab: Bert Vogelstein. Depositing organization: Johns Hopkins University and School of Medicine. Publication: Human Smad3 and Smad4 are sequence-specific transcription activators. Zawel L, Dai JL, Buckhaults P, Zhou S, Kinzler KW, Vogelstein B, Kern SE. Mol Cell. 1998 Mar . 1(4):611-7. 10.1016/S1097-2765(00)80061-1 PubMed 9660945.
Backbone
  Vector backbone: pBV-Luc
  Backbone manufacturer: Vogelstein Lab
  Backbone size w/o insert (bp): 4867
  Vector type: Mammalian Expression, Luciferase
Growth in bacteria
  Bacterial resistance: Ampicillin, 100 μg/mL
  Growth temperature: 37°C
  Growth strain: DH5alpha
  Copy number: Unknown
Gene/Insert
  Gene/Insert name: Smad binding element (alt name: SBE x 4)
  Tag / fusion protein: luciferase (C terminal on backbone)
  Cloning method: Restriction Enzyme; 5′ cloning site SmaI (destroyed during cloning); 3′ cloning site SmaI (destroyed during cloning)
  Sequencing primers: 5′ n/a; 3′ LucNrev
Terms and licenses: Academic/Nonprofit Terms; Industry Terms: Not Available to Industry
Depositor comments: Four copies of the Smad binding site (GTCTAGAC) are cloned into pBV-Luc.
How to cite: SBE4-Luc was a gift from Bert Vogelstein (Addgene plasmid # 16495 ; http://n2t.net/addgene:16495 ; RRID:Addgene_16495)
