[The description below was written by a language model from this plasmid's Addgene catalogue record and pLannotate feature annotations shown in this document.]
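Description:
SBE4-Luc is a mammalian luciferase reporter plasmid built on the pBV-Luc backbone, carrying four copies of the palindromic Smad binding element (SBE) inserted at a SmaI site that was destroyed during cloning. The multimerised binding sites sit upstream of a firefly luciferase coding sequence (annotated as the enhanced luc+ version), so that luciferase output depends on Smad proteins binding the elements and activating transcription. The catalogue entry does not name the minimal promoter that pBV-Luc supplies. The automated annotation marks a roughly 200 bp region immediately upstream of luciferase, in the same orientation, as matching the SV40 early promoter. This is presumably the core promoter region on which the SBE repeats act, but the SBE repeats themselves are not annotated as a feature.

Further upstream of that promoter region, in the same orientation, lie a synthetic poly(A) signal and the RNA polymerase II pause site from the human α2 globin gene. This arrangement is commonly used in reporter vectors to block read-through transcription from the backbone and keep background low. An SV40 poly(A) signal and a short large T antigen fragment lie next to the luciferase 3′ end, although the table lists them on the opposite strand. The plasmid is propagated in E. coli through a high-copy ColE1/pUC-type origin with ampicillin selection (β-lactamase under its own promoter), and it also carries an f1 phage origin. Short lacZα and tetracycline-resistance fragments appear to be non-functional remnants of earlier vectors.

The construct is typically transfected into mammalian cells to measure Smad3/Smad4-dependent transcriptional activation, such as the response to TGF-β pathway signalling.
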