Features (pLannotate 1.2.2; 12 found; start..end, strand, type, name):
   1675..1871    -  promoter       SV40 promoter: SV40 early promoter
   1980..2071    -  misc_feature   pause site: RNA polymerase II transcriptional pause signal from the human α2 globin gene
   2085..2133    -  polyA_signal   poly(A) signal: synthetic polyadenylation signal
   2192..2259    +  CDS            lacZα (fragment): LacZα fragment of β-galactosidase; lacZ fragment
   2291..2719    -  rep_origin     f1 ori (sequence partly withheld): f1 bacteriophage origin of replication; arrow indicates direction of (+) strand synthesis
   2746..2850    +  promoter       AmpR promoter: bla
   2851..3711    +  CDS            AmpR: β-lactamase; bla; confers resistance to ampicillin, carbenicillin, and related antibiotics
   3882..4470    +  rep_origin     ori: high-copy-number ColE1/pMB1/pBR322/pUC origin of replication
   4650..4782    -  CDS            TcR (fragment): tetracycline efflux protein; tet; confers resistance to tetracycline
   4798..4866    +  CDS            large T antigen (fragment): large T antigen from SV40 (simian virus 40)
   4889..5010    +  polyA_signal   SV40 poly(A) signal: SV40 polyadenylation signal
   5051..1639    -  CDS            luciferase (across the origin): firefly luciferase; luc+; enhanced luc+ version of the luciferase gene
>Addgene plasmid #16495 | SBE4-Luc | addgene full sequence | sequence record 333563 | Addgene NGS Result
TTCCGCCCTTCTTGGCCTTTATGAGGATCTCTCTGATTTTTCTTGCGTCGAGTTTTCCGGTAAGACCTTT
CGGTACTTCGTCCACAAACACAACTCCTCCGCGCAACTTTTTCGCGGTTGTTACTTGACTGGCGACGTAA
TCCACGATCTCTTTTTCCGTCATCGTCTTTCCGTGCTCCAAAACAACAACGGCGGCGGGAAGTTCACCGG
CGTCATCGTCGGGAAGACCTGCGACACCTGCGTCGAAGATGTTGGGGTGTTGGAGCAAGATGGATTCCAA
TTCAGCGGGAGCCACCTGATAGCCTTTGTACTTAATCAGAGACTTCAGGCGGTCAACGATGAAGAAGTGT
TCGTCTTCGTCCCAGTAAGCTATGTCTCCAGAATGTAGCCATCCATCCTTGTCAATCAAGGCGTTGGTCG
CTTCCGGATTGTTTACATAACCGGACATAATCATAGGACCTCTCACACACAGTTCGCCTCTTTGATTAAC
GCCCAGCGTTTTCCCGGTATCCAGATCCACAACCTTCGCTTCAAAAAATGGAACAACTTTACCGACCGCG
CCCGGTTTATCATCCCCCTCGGGTGTAATCAGAATAGCTGATGTAGTCTCAGTGAGCCCATATCCTTGCC
TGATACCTGGCAGATGGAACCTCTTGGCAACCGCTTCCCCGACTTCCTTAGAGAGGGGAGCGCCACCAGA
AGCAATTTCGTGTAAATTAGATAAATCGTATTTGTCAATCAGAGTGCTTTTGGCGAAGAAGGAGAATAGG
GTTGGCACCAGCAGCGCACTTTGAATCTTGTAATCCTGAAGGCTCCTCAGAAACAGCTCTTCTTCAAATC
TATACATTAAGACGACTCGAAATCCACATATCAAATATCCGAGTGTAGTAAACATTCCAAAACCGTGATG
GAATGGAACAACACTTAAAATCGCAGTATCCGGAATGATTTGATTGCCAAAAATAGGATCTCTGGCATGC
GAGAATCTCACGCAGGCAGTTCTATGAGGCAGAGCGACACCTTTAGGCAGACCAGTAGATCCAGAGGAGT
TCATGATCAGTGCAATTGTCTTGTCCCTATCGAAGGACTCTGGCACAAAATCGTATTCATTAAAACCGGG
AGGTAGATGAGATGTGACGAACGTGTACATCGACTGAAATCCCTGGTAATCCGTTTTAGAATCCATGATA
ATAATTTTTTGGATGATTGGGAGCTTTTTTTGCACGTTCAAAATTTTTTGCAACCCCTTTTTGGAAACGA
ACACCACGGTAGGCTGCGAAATGCCCATACTGTTGAGCAATTCACGTTCATTATAAATGTCGTTCGCGGG
CGCAACTGCAACTCCGATAAATAACGCGCCCAACACCGGCATAAAGAATTGAAGAGAGTTTTCACTGCAT
ACGACGATTCTGTGATTTGTATTCAGCCCATATCGTTTCATAGCTTCTGCCAACCGAACGGACATTTCGA
AGTACTCAGCGTAAGTGATGTCCACCTCGATATGTGCATCTGTAAAAGCAATTGTTCCAGGAACCAGGGC
GTATCTCTTCATAGCCTTATGCAGTTGCTCTCCAGCGGTTCCATCTTCCAGCGGATAGAATGGCGCCGGG
CCTTTCTTTATGTTTTTGGCGTCTTCCATGGTGGCTTTACCAACAGTACCGGAATGCCAAGCTTTTTGCA
AAAGCCTAGGCCTCCAAAAAAGCCTCCTCACTACTTCTGGAATAGCTCAGAGGCCGAGGCGGCCTCGGCC
TCTGCATAAATAAAAAAAATTAGTCAGCGATGGGGCGGAGAATGGGCGGAACTGGGCGGAGTTAGGGGCG
GGATGGGCGGAGTTAGGGGCGGGACTATGGTTGCTGACTAATTGAGATGCAGATCGCAGATCTCGAGCCC
GGGCTAGCACGCGTAAGAGCTCGGTACGTCTAGACTGCCGTCTAGACTTAGTACGTCTAGACTGCCGTCT
AGACTTAGTACCTATCGATAGAGAAATGTTCTGGCACCTGCACTTGCACTGGGGACAGCCTATTTTGCTA
GTTTGTTTTGTTTCGTTTTGTTTTGATGGAGAGCGTATGTTAGTACTATCGATTCACACAAAAAACCAAC
ACACAGATGTAATGAAAATAAAGATATTTTATTGCGGCCGCTCCAAGTACCTCCCGTACCTTAATATTAC
TTACTTATCATGGTAGCTTGGGCTGGCGTAATAGCGAAGAGGCCCGCACCGATCGCCCTTCCCAACAGTT
GCGCAGCCTGAATGGCGAATGGCAAATTGTAAGCGTTAATATTTTGTTAAAATTCGCGTTAAATTTTTGT
TAAATCAGCTCATTTTTTAACCAATAGGCCGAAATCGGCAAAATCCCTTATAAATCAAAAGAATAGACCG
AGATAGGGT
[37 nt withheld, positions 2390-2426]
AAAGAACGTGGACTCCAACGTCAAAGG
[49 nt withheld, positions 2454-2502]
T
[91 nt withheld, positions 2504-2594]
G
[124 nt withheld, positions 2596-2719]
CAGGTGGCACTTTTCGGGGAAATGTGCGCGGAACCCCTATTTGTTTATTTTTCTAAATACATTCAAATAT
GTATCCGCTCATGAGACAATAACCCTGATAAATGCTTCAATAATATTGAAAAAGGAAGAGTATGAGTATT
CAACATTTCCGTGTCGCCCTTATTCCCTTTTTTGCGGCATTTTGCCTTCCTGTTTTTGCTCACCCAGAAA
CGCTGGTGAAAGTAAAAGATGCTGAAGATCAGTTGGGTGCACGAGTGGGTTACATCGAACTGGATCTCAA
CAGCGGTAAGATCCTTGAGAGTTTTCGCCCCGAAGAACGTTTTCCAATGATGAGCACTTTTAAAGTTCTG
CTATGTGGCGCGGTATTATCCCGTATTGACGCCGGGCAAGAGCAACTCGGTCGCCGCATACACTATTCTC
AGAATGACTTGGTTGAGTACTCACCAGTCACAGAAAAGCATCTTACGGATGGCATGACAGTAAGAGAATT
ATGCAGTGCTGCCATAACCATGAGTGATAACACTGCGGCCAACTTACTTCTGACAACGATCGGAGGACCG
AAGGAGCTAACCGCTTTTTTGCACAACATGGGGGATCATGTAACTCGCCTTGATCGTTGGGAACCGGAGC
TGAATGAAGCCATACCAAACGACGAGCGTGACACCACGATGCCTGTAGCAATGGCAACAACGTTGCGCAA
ACTATTAACTGGCGAACTACTTACTCTAGCTTCCCGGCAACAATTAATAGACTGGATGGAGGCGGATAAA
GTTGCAGGACCACTTCTGCGCTCGGCCCTTCCGGCTGGCTGGTTTATTGCTGATAAATCTGGAGCCGGTG
AGCGTGGGTCTCGCGGTATCATTGCAGCACTGGGGCCAGATGGTAAGCCCTCCCGTATCGTAGTTATCTA
CACGACGGGGAGTCAGGCAACTATGGATGAACGAAATAGACAGATCGCTGAGATAGGTGCCTCACTGATT
AAGCATTGGTAACTGTCAGACCAAGTTTACTCATATATACTTTAGATTGATTTAAAACTTCATTTTTAAT
TTAAAAGGATCTAGGTGAAGATCCTTTTTGATAATCTCATGACCAAAATCCCTTAACGTGAGTTTTCGTT
CCACTGAGCGTCAGACCCCGTAGAAAAGATCAAAGGATCTTCTTGAGATCCTTTTTTTCTGCGCGTAATC
TGCTGCTTGCAAACAAAAAAACCACCGCTACCAGCGGTGGTTTGTTTGCCGGATCAAGAGCTACCAACTC
TTTTTCCGAAGGTAACTGGCTTCAGCAGAGCGCAGATACCAAATACTGTTCTTCTAGTGTAGCCGTAGTT
AGGCCACCACTTCAAGAACTCTGTAGCACCGCCTACATACCTCGCTCTGCTAATCCTGTTACCAGTGGCT
GCTGCCAGTGGCGATAAGTCGTGTCTTACCGGGTTGGACTCAAGACGATAGTTACCGGATAAGGCGCAGC
GGTCGGGCTGAACGGGGGGTTCGTGCACACAGCCCAGCTTGGAGCGAACGACCTACACCGAACTGAGATA
CCTACAGCGTGAGCTATGAGAAAGCGCCACGCTTCCCGAAGGGAGAAAGGCGGACAGGTATCCGGTAAGC
GGCAGGGTCGGAACAGGAGAGCGCACGAGGGAGCTTCCAGGGGGAAACGCCTGGTATCTTTATAGTCCTG
TCGGGTTTCGCCACCTCTGACTTGAGCGTCGATTTTTGTGATGCTCGTCAGGGGGGCGGAGCCTATGGAA
AAACGCCAGCAACGCGGCCTTTTTACGGTTCCTGGCCTTTTGCTGGCCTTTTGCTCACATGTTCTTTCCT
GCGTTATCCCCTGATTCTGTGGATAACCGTATTACCGCCTTTGAGTGAGCTGATACCGCTCGCCGCAGCC
GAACGACCGAGCGCAGCGAGTCAGTGAGCGAGGAAGCGGAAGAGCGCTGCCGGCACCTGTCCTACGAGTT
GCATGATAAAGAAGACAGTCATAAGTGCGGCGACGATAGTCATGCCCCGCGCCCACCGGAAGGAGCTGAC
TGGGTTGAAGGCTCTCAAGGGCATCGGTCGACGGATCCTTATCGATTTTACCACATTTGTAGAGGTTTTA
CTTGCTTTAAAAAACCTCCCACACCTCCCCCTGAACCTGAAACATAAAATGAATGCAATTGTTGTTGTTA
ACTTGTTTATTGCAGCTTATAATGGTTACAAATAAAGCAATAGCATCACAAATTTCACAAATAAAGCATT
TTTTTCACTGCATTCTAGTTGTGGTTTGTCCAAACTCATCAATGTATCTTATCATGTCTGCTCGAAGCGG
CCGGCCGCCCCGACTCTAGAATTACACGGCGATCT
