>Addgene plasmid #16495 | SBE4-Luc | addgene partial sequence | sequence record 96165 | LucNRev 5'-CCTTATGCAGTTGCTCTCC-3'
AATGGCGCCGGGCCTTTCTTTATGTTTTTGGCGTCTTCCATGGTGGCTTTACCAACAGTACCGGAATGCC
AAGCTTTTTGCAAAAGCCTAGGCCTCCAAAAAAGCCTCCTCACTACTTCTGGAATAGCTCAGAGGCCGAG
GCGGCCTCGGCCTCTGCATAAATAAAAAAAATTAGTCAGCGATGGGGCGGAGAATGGGCGGAACTGGGCG
GAGTTAGGGGCGGGATGGGCGGAGTTAGGGGCGGGACTATGGTTGCTGACTAATTGAGATGCAGATCGCA
GATCTCGAGCCCGGGCTAGCACGCGTAAGAGCTCGGTACGTCTAGACTGCCGTCTAGACTTAGTACGTCT
AGACTGCCGTCTAGACTTAGTACCTATCGATAGAGAAATGTTCTGGCACCTGCACTTGCACTGGGGACAG
CCTATTTTGCTAGTTTGTTTTGTTTCGTTTTGTTTTGATGGAGAGCGTATGTTAGTACTATCGATTCACA
CAAAAAACCAACACACAGATGTAATGAAAATAAAGATATTTTATTGCGGCCGCTCCAAGTACCTCCCGTA
CCTTAATATTACTTACTTATCATGGTAGCTTGGGCTGGCGTAATAGCGAAGAGGCCCGCACCGATCGCCC
TTCCCAACAGTTGCGCAGCCTGAATGGCGAATGGCAAATTGTAAGCGTTAATATTTTGTTAAAATTCGCG
TTAAATTTTTGTTAAATCAGCTCATTTTTTAACCAATAGGCCGAAATCGGCAAAATCCCTTATAAATCA
