>Addgene plasmid #16495 | SBE4-Luc | addgene partial sequence | sequence record 96166 | RVprimer3 5'-CTAGCAAAATAGGCTGTCCC-3'
GGTGCCAGAACATTTCTCTATCGATAGGTACTAAGTCTAGACGGCAGTCTAGACGTACTAAGTCTAGACG
GCAGTCTAGACGTACCGAGCTCTTACGCGTGCTAGCCCGGGCTCGAGATCTGCGATCTGCATCTCAATTA
GTCAGCAACCATAGTCCCGCCCCTAACTCCGCCCATCCCGCCCCTAACTCCGCCCAGTTCCGCCCATTCT
CCGCCCCATCGCTGACTAATTTTTTTTATTTATGCAGAGGCCGAGGCCGCCTCGGCCTCTGAGCTATTCC
AGAAGTAGTGAGGAGGCTTTTTTGGAGGCCTAGGCTTTTGCAAAAAGCTTGGCATTCCGGTACTGTTGGT
AAAGCCACCATGGAAGACGCCAAAAACATAAAGAAAGGCCCGGCGCCATTCTATCCGCTGGAAGATGGAA
CCGCTGGAGAGCAACTGCATAAGGCTATGAAGAGATACGCCCTGGTTCCTGGAACAATTGCTTTTACAGA
TGCACATATCGAGGTGGACATCACTTACGCTGAGTACTTCGAAATGTCCGTTCGGTTGGCAGAAGCTATG
AAACGATATGGGCTGAATACAAATCACAGAATCGTCGTATGCAGTGAAAACTCTCTTCAATTCTTTATGC
CGGTGTTGGGCGCGTTATTTATCGGAGTTGCAGTTGCGCCCGCGAACGACATTTATAATGAACGTGAATT
GCTCAACAGTATGGGCATTTCGCAGCCTACCGTGGTGTTCGTTTCCAAAAAGGGGTTGCAAAAA
