>Addgene plasmid #16495 | SBE4-Luc | addgene partial sequence | sequence record 147414 | EBV-rev 5'-GTGGTTTGTCCAAACTCATC-3'
CCGACTCTAGAATTACACGGCGATCTTTCCGCCCTTCTTGGCCTTTATGAGGATCTCTCTGATTTTTCTT
GCGTCGAGTTTTCCGGTAAGACCTTTCGGTACTTCGTCCACAAACACAACTCCTCCGCGCAACTTTTTCG
CGGTTGTTACTTGACTGGCGACGTAATCCACGATCTCTTTTTCCGTCATCGTCTTTCCGTGCTCCAAAAC
AACAACGGCGGCGGGAAGTTCACCGGCGTCATCGTCGGGAAGACCTGCGACACCTGCGTCGAAGATGTTG
GGGTGTTGGAGCAAGATGGATTCCAATTCAGCGGGAGCCACCTGATAGCCTTTGTACTTAATCAGAGACT
TCAGGCGGTCAACGATGAAGAAGTGTTCGTCTTCGTCCCAGTAAGCTATGTCTCCAGAATGTAGCCATCC
ATCCTTGTCAATCAAGGCGTTGGTCGCTTCCGGATTGTTTACATAACCGGACATAATCATAGGACCTCTC
ACACACAGTTCGCCTCTTTGATTAACGCCCAGCGTTTTCCCGGTATCCAGATCCACAACCTTCGCTTCAA
AAAATGGAACAACTTTACCGACCGCGCCCGGTTTATCATCCCCCTCGGGTGTAATCAGAATAGCTGATGT
AGTCTCAGTGAGCCCATATCCTTGCCTGATACCTGGCAGATGGAACCTCTTGGCAACCGCTTCCCCGACT
TCCTTAGAGAGGGGAGCGCCACCAGAAGCAATTTCGTGTAAATTAGATAAATCGTATTTGTCAATCAGAG
TGCTTTTGGCGAAGAAGGAGAATAG
