>Addgene plasmid #16495 | SBE4-Luc | addgene partial sequence | sequence record 151779 | pGL3-R 5'-CTTGGCATTCCGGTACTGTT-3'
GCCAAAACATAAAGAAAGGCCCGGCGCCATTCTATCCGCTGGAAGATGGAACCGCTGGAGAGCAACTGCA
TAAGGCTATGAAGAGATACGCCCTGGTTCCTGGAACAATTGCTTTTACAGATGCACATATCGAGGTGGAC
ATCACTTACGCTGAGTACTTCGAAATGTCCGTTCGGTTGGCAGAAGCTATGAAACGATATGGGCTGAATA
CAAATCACAGAATCGTCGTATGCAGTGAAAACTCTCTTCAATTCTTTATGCCGGTGTTGGGCGCGTTATT
TATCGGAGTTGCAGTTGCGCCCGCGAACGACATTTATAATGAACGTGAATTGCTCAACAGTATGGGCATT
TCGCAGCCTACCGTGGTGTTCGTTTCCAAAAAGGGGTTGCAAAAAATTTTGAACGTGCAAAAAAAGCTCC
CAATCATCCAAAAAATTATTATCATGGATTCTAAAACGGATTACCAGGGATTTCAGTCGATGTACACGTT
CGTCACATCTCATCTACCTCCCGGTTTTAATGAATACGATTTTGTGCCAGAGTCCTTCGATAGGGACAAG
ACAATTGCACTGATCATGAACTCCTCTGGATCTACTGGTCTGCCTAAAGGTGTCGCTCTGCCTCATAGAA
CTGCCTGCGTGAGATTCTCGCATGCCAGAGATCCTATTTTTGGCAATCAAATCATTCCGGATACTGCGAT
TTTAAGTGTTGTTCCATTCCATCACGGTTTTGGAATGTTTACTACACTCGGATATTTGATATGTGGATTT
CGAGTCGTCTTAATGTATAGATT
